>Addgene plasmid #193535 | pIM41 | addgene full sequence | sequence record 378707 | Addgene NGS Result
AACAAAACCCATCGTACGGCCAAGGAAGTCTCCAATAACTGTGATCCACCACAAGCGCCAGGGTTTTCCC
AGTCACGACGTTGTAAAACGACGGCCAGTCATGCATAATCCGCACGCATCTGGAATAAGGAAGTGCCATT
CCGCCTGACCTCAAATAATGATTTTATTTTGACTGATAGTGACCTGTTCGTTGCAACAGATTGATGAGCA
ATGCTTTTTTATAATGCCAACTTTGTACAAAAAAGCAGGCTTCGAAGGAGATAGAACCATGAGAAAAAGA
AAAAGGGGAGGTCGGCCCAAAAGTAATTACTGGAATGAAGTTGAAAAAATAGGTGACATGTGGAAGTGCA
ACCATTGTGAAGGGGAGTTCCATGGAGGTGCTACAAGAATTAAAGAGCATATCATTGGTGGAGGAAAAAA
TATTAGAAAATGCCCCCACTATCCTGCTTCCGGTTCAATTACACGGAATCAATTACAAGAAGATGTGGAG
CATGATTCTGCTGCATTTAAAAGCAATGACATGGAAAAGGCAATTTGTTATCCAAAGGGGGACCCTGATG
CTATTTACATCAGGAAGAGCGATATTGAGCTTTTACAGCCTGAGAAATGCCTTAATGATAATATCATTGA
CTTTTATATAAAGTATTTGATAAATAATAAACTCCCAAGTGATAAACAGAAGAGGTTTCACTTTTTCAAT
TGCTTTTTCTTTCCTAAGCTTGTTGATTTAAGCACAGATAATCGTTCAATTGCTTGTGATGGTAAAGCAG
CATTTCAGCGTGTAAGCAATTGGACAAGAAAAGTGAACCTTTTTGAAAAGGATTATATCTTCATTCCCAT
AAACTATAGTCTTCATTGGAGTTTGATTGTCATTTGTCACCCTGCTGAAGTCATGACATGCTACAGAGAT
GAAGAAACTAAGGGATCTCCCAAAGAAGCTTGCATCTTGCACATGGATTCCCGAAAAGGAATTCATCAAG
ATCTCCACAATGTTTTCCAAAGTTATCTATGTGAAGAATGGAAAGAGAGGCACAACAATGTGAGGGATGA
TGCTTCTTCTAAATTTTTAGATCTTCCATTCGTGCCACTTGAGCTGCCTCAGCAACAAAATGCATACGAT
TGTGGCATCTTTTTGCTCCACTATGTGGAACGTTTTCTGGAAAAAGCTCCAATCAACTTTAACCGTTCCC
TGATAACCAACTTCAGTTCTTGGTTCCCTCCACTAGATGCTGACCCAGCTTTCTTGTACAAAGTTGGCAT
TATAAGAAAGCATTGCTTATCAATTTGTTGCAACGAACAGGTCACTATCAGTCAAAATAAAATCATTATT
TGAGGCTAGGTGGAGGCTCAGTGATGATAAGTCTGCGATGGTGGATGCATGTGTCATGGTCATAGCTGTT
TCCTGTGTGAAATTGTTATCCGCTCAGAGGGCACAATCCTATTCCGCGCTATCCGACAATCTCCAAGACA
TTAGGTGGAGTTCAGTTCGGCGTATGGCATATGTCGCTGGAAAGAACATGTGAGCAAAAGGCCAGCAAAA
GGCCAGGAACCGTAAAAAGGCCGCGTTGCTGGCGTTTTTCCATAGGCTCCGCCCCCCTGACGAGCATCAC
AAAAATCGACGCTCAAGTCAGAGGTGGCGAAACCCGACAGGACTATAAAGATACCAGGCGTTTCCCCCTG
GAAGCTCCCTCGTGCGCTCTCCTGTTCCGACCCTGCCGCTTACCGGATACCTGTCCGCCTTTCTCCCTTC
GGGAAGCGTGGCGCTTTCTCATAGCTCACGCTGTAGGTATCTCAGTTCGGTGTAGGTCGTTCGCTCCAAG
CTGGGCTGTGTGCACGAACCCCCCGTTCAGCCCGACCGCTGCGCCTTATCCGGTAACTATCGTCTTGAGT
CCAACCCGGTAAGACACGACTTATCGCCACTGGCAGCAGCCACTGGTAACAGGATTAGCAGAGCGAGGTA
TGTAGGCGGTGCTACAGAGTTCTTGAAGTGGTGGCCTAACTACGGCTACACTAGAAGAACAGTATTTGGT
ATCTGCGCTCTGCTGAAGCCAGTTACCTTCGGAAAAAGAGTTGGTAGCTCTTGATCCGGCAAACAAACCA
CCGCTGGTAGCGGTGGTTTTTTTGTTTGCAAGCAGCAGATTACGCGCAGAAAAAAAGGATCTCAAGAAGA
TCCTTTGATCTTTTCTACGGGGTCTGACGCTCTATTCAACAAAGCCGCCGTCCCGTCAAGTCAGCGTAAA
TGGGTAGGGGGCTTCAAATCGTCCGCTCTGCCAGTGTTACAACCAATTAACAAATTCTGATTAGAAAAAC
TCATCGAGCATCAAATGAAACTGCAATTTATTCATATCAGGATTATCAATACCATATTTTTGAAAAAGCC
GTTTCTGTAATGAAGGAGAAAACTCACCGAGGCAGTTCCATAGGATGGCAAGATCCTGGTATCGGTCTGC
GATTCCGACTCGTCCAACATCAATACAACCTATTAATTTCCCCTCGTCAAAAATAAGGTTATCAAGTGAG
AAATCACCATGAGTGACGACTGAATCCGGTGAGAATGGCAAAAGCTTATGCATTTCTTTCCAGACTTGTT
CAACAGGCCAGCCATTACGCTCGTCATCAAAATCACTCGCATCAACCAAACCGTTATTCATTCGTGATTG
CGCCTGAGCGAGACGAAATACGCGATCGCTGTTAAAAGGACAATTACAAACAGGAATCGAATGCAACCGG
CGCAGGAACACTGCCAGCGCATCAACAATATTTTCACCTGAATCAGGATATTCTTCTAATACCTGGAATG
CTGTTTTCCCGGGGATCGCAGTGGTGAGTAACCATGCATCATCAGGAGTACGGATAAAATGCTTGATGGT
CGGAAGAGGCATAAATTCCGTCAGCCAGTTTAGTCTGACCATCTCATCTGTAACATCATTGGCAACGCTA
CCTTTGCCATGTTTCAGAAACAACTCTGGCGCATCGGGCTTCCCATACAATCGATAGATTGTCGCACCTG
ATTGCCCGACATTATCGCGAGCCCATTTATACCCATATAAATCAGCATCCATGTTGGAATTTAATCGCGG
CCTCGAGCAAGACGTTTCCCGTTGAATATGGCTCATAACACCCCTTGTATTACTGTTTATGTAAGCAGAC
AGTTTTATTGTTCATGATGATATATTTTTATCTTGTGCAATGTAACATCAGAGATTTTGAGACACAACGT
GGCTTTCCCCCGCCGCTCTAGAACTAGTGGATCCAAATAAAACGAAAGGCTCAGTCGAAAGACTGGGCCT
TTCGTTTTATCTGTTGTTTGTCGCATTATACGAGACGTCCAGGTTGGGATACCTGA
Features (pLannotate 1.2.2; 8 found; start..end, strand, type, name):
     56..99      -  CDS            lacZα (fragment): LacZα fragment of β-galactosidase; lacZ fragment
    152..251     +  protein_bind   attL1: mutant version of attL; recombination site for the Gateway® LR reaction LR Clonase™
    440..1231    +  CDS            ULP2B (fragment): ULP2B_ARATH - Experimental evidence at protein level: Swiss-Prot protein existence level 1. Protease that catalyzes two essential functions in the SUMO pathway: processing of full-length SUMOs to their mature forms and deconjugation of SUMO from targeted proteins. From Arabidopsis thaliana (Mouse-ear cress).
   1233..1332    -  protein_bind   attL2: mutant version of attL; recombination site for the Gateway® LR reaction LR Clonase™
   1577..2165    -  rep_origin     ori: high-copy-number ColE1/pMB1/pBR322/pUC origin of replication
   2301..3116    -  CDS            KanR: aminoglycoside phosphotransferase; aph(3')-Ia; confers resistance to kanamycin in bacteria or G418 (Geneticin®) in eukaryotes
   3232..3254    +  misc_feature   MCS (fragment): pBluescript multiple cloning site
   3254..3300    +  terminator     rrnB T1 terminator: transcription terminator T1 from the E. coli rrnB gene
