[The description below was written by a language model from this plasmid's Addgene catalogue record and pLannotate feature annotations shown in this document.]
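Description:
pIM41 is a Gateway entry clone built on the pTWIST ENTRY backbone. It is a small (about 3.3 kb) bacterial plasmid carrying one member of a collection of plant NLR integrated domains, designated ID#84. It is propagated in E. coli through a high-copy ColE1/pUC-type origin and selected with kanamycin via an aph(3')-Ia aminoglycoside phosphotransferase gene. The remaining backbone annotations are minor: a short lacZα remnant, a fragment of a pBluescript-type multiple cloning site and an rrnB T1 transcription terminator. The terminator probably insulates the cloning region from read-through transcription.

The insert lies between attL1 and attL2 sites, which recombine with attR sites in a destination vector during an LR Clonase reaction. This allows the domain to be moved directionally into any compatible expression vector. No promoter, tag or reporter is annotated around the insert, as expected for an entry clone, where such elements come from the destination vector. The catalogue attributes ID#84 to soybean, from the protein model Glyma.18G281500.1.p. The automated annotation matches much of the attL-flanked region to a fragment of Arabidopsis ULP2B, a SUMO-processing and deconjugating protease. That label reflects sequence similarity rather than origin, and it suggests that this integrated domain is ULP-type protease-like.

Integrated domains are non-canonical domains embedded in plant NLR immune receptors. They are thought to act as decoys that mimic host proteins targeted by pathogen effectors. The record describes the plasmid only as the entry clone for this domain, but the associated toolkit is intended for identifying plant pathogen effector targets. The clone therefore serves as a source for shuttling ID#84 into vectors for interaction screening.
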