Addgene plasmid #193535: pIM41
Purpose: pENTRY clone for NLR Integrated Domain ID#84
Depositing lab: Nemo Peeters. Depositing organization: CNRS UMR 2594, INRA UMR 0441, Laboratoire des Interactions Plantes Micro-organismes (LIPM). Publication: An NLR integrated domain toolkit to identify plant pathogen effector targets. Landry D, Mila I, Sabbagh CRR, Zaffuto M, Pouzet C, Tremousaygue D, Dabos P, Deslandes L, Peeters N. Plant J. 2023 Sep;115(5):1443-1457. doi: 10.1111/tpj.16331. Epub 2023 Jul 24. PubMed 37248633.
Backbone
  Vector backbone: pTWIST ENTRY
  Vector type: pENTRY clone
Growth in bacteria
  Bacterial resistance: Kanamycin, 50 μg/mL
  Growth temperature: 37°C
  Growth strain: DH5alpha
  Copy number: High Copy
Gene/Insert
  Gene/Insert name: ID#84
  Species: Soybean (Glyma.18G281500.1.p)
  Cloning method: Ligation Independent Cloning
  Sequencing primers: 5′ n/a
Terms and licenses: Academic/Nonprofit Terms; Industry Terms: Not Available to Industry
How to cite: pIM41 was a gift from Nemo Peeters (Addgene plasmid # 193535 ; http://n2t.net/addgene:193535 ; RRID:Addgene_193535)
