>Addgene plasmid #193535 | pIM41 | depositor partial sequence | sequence record 374711 | insert
TCGAAGGAGATAGAACCATGAGAAAAAGAAAAAGGGGAGGTCGGCCCAAAAGTAATTACTGGAATGAAGT
TGAAAAAATAGGTGACATGTGGAAGTGCAACCATTGTGAAGGGGAGTTCCATGGAGGTGCTACAAGAATT
AAAGAGCATATCATTGGTGGAGGAAAAAATATTAGAAAATGCCCCCACTATCCTGCTTCCGGTTCAATTA
CACGGAATCAATTACAAGAAGATGTGGAGCATGATTCTGCTGCATTTAAAAGCAATGACATGGAAAAGGC
AATTTGTTATCCAAAGGGGGACCCTGATGCTATTTACATCAGGAAGAGCGATATTGAGCTTTTACAGCCT
GAGAAATGCCTTAATGATAATATCATTGACTTTTATATAAAGTATTTGATAAATAATAAACTCCCAAGTG
ATAAACAGAAGAGGTTTCACTTTTTCAATTGCTTTTTCTTTCCTAAGCTTGTTGATTTAAGCACAGATAA
TCGTTCAATTGCTTGTGATGGTAAAGCAGCATTTCAGCGTGTAAGCAATTGGACAAGAAAAGTGAACCTT
TTTGAAAAGGATTATATCTTCATTCCCATAAACTATAGTCTTCATTGGAGTTTGATTGTCATTTGTCACC
CTGCTGAAGTCATGACATGCTACAGAGATGAAGAAACTAAGGGATCTCCCAAAGAAGCTTGCATCTTGCA
CATGGATTCCCGAAAAGGAATTCATCAAGATCTCCACAATGTTTTCCAAAGTTATCTATGTGAAGAATGG
AAAGAGAGGCACAACAATGTGAGGGATGATGCTTCTTCTAAATTTTTAGATCTTCCATTCGTGCCACTTG
AGCTGCCTCAGCAACAAAATGCATACGATTGTGGCATCTTTTTGCTCCACTATGTGGAACGTTTTCTGGA
AAAAGCTCCAATCAACTTTAACCGTTCCCTGATAACCAACTTCAGTTCTTGGTTCCCTCCACTAGATGCT
G
