>Addgene plasmid #193535 | pIM41 | depositor partial sequence | sequence record 374712 | pTwist+ENTR backbone
AACAAAACCCATCGTACGGCCAAGGAAGTCTCCAATAACTGTGATCCACCACAAGCGCCAGGGTTTTCCC
AGTCACGACGTTGTAAAACGACGGCCAGTCATGCATAATCCGCACGCATCTGGAATAAGGAAGTGCCATT
CCGCCTGACCTCAAATAATGATTTTATTTTGACTGATAGTGACCTGTTCGTTGCAACAGATTGATGAGCA
ATGCTTTTTTATAATGCCAACTTTGTACAAAAAAGCAGGCTNNNNNNNNNNNNNNNNNNNNNNNNNNNNN
NNNNNNNNNNNNNNNNNNNNNACCCAGCTTTCTTGTACAAAGTTGGCATTATAAGAAAGCATTGCTTATC
AATTTGTTGCAACGAACAGGTCACTATCAGTCAAAATAAAATCATTATTTGAGGCTAGGTGGAGGCTCAG
TGATGATAAGTCTGCGATGGTGGATGCATGTGTCATGGTCATAGCTGTTTCCTGTGTGAAATTGTTATCC
GCTCAGAGGGCACAATCCTATTCCGCGCTATCCGACAATCTCCAAGACATTAGGTGGAGTTCAGTTCGGC
GTATGGCATATGTCGCTGGAAAGAACATGTGAGCAAAAGGCCAGCAAAAGGCCAGGAACCGTAAAAAGGC
CGCGTTGCTGGCGTTTTTCCATAGGCTCCGCCCCCCTGACGAGCATCACAAAAATCGACGCTCAAGTCAG
AGGTGGCGAAACCCGACAGGACTATAAAGATACCAGGCGTTTCCCCCTGGAAGCTCCCTCGTGCGCTCTC
CTGTTCCGACCCTGCCGCTTACCGGATACCTGTCCGCCTTTCTCCCTTCGGGAAGCGTGGCGCTTTCTCA
TAGCTCACGCTGTAGGTATCTCAGTTCGGTGTAGGTCGTTCGCTCCAAGCTGGGCTGTGTGCACGAACCC
CCCGTTCAGCCCGACCGCTGCGCCTTATCCGGTAACTATCGTCTTGAGTCCAACCCGGTAAGACACGACT
TATCGCCACTGGCAGCAGCCACTGGTAACAGGATTAGCAGAGCGAGGTATGTAGGCGGTGCTACAGAGTT
CTTGAAGTGGTGGCCTAACTACGGCTACACTAGAAGAACAGTATTTGGTATCTGCGCTCTGCTGAAGCCA
GTTACCTTCGGAAAAAGAGTTGGTAGCTCTTGATCCGGCAAACAAACCACCGCTGGTAGCGGTGGTTTTT
TTGTTTGCAAGCAGCAGATTACGCGCAGAAAAAAAGGATCTCAAGAAGATCCTTTGATCTTTTCTACGGG
GTCTGACGCTCTATTCAACAAAGCCGCCGTCCCGTCAAGTCAGCGTAAATGGGTAGGGGGCTTCAAATCG
TCCGCTCTGCCAGTGTTACAACCAATTAACAAATTCTGATTAGAAAAACTCATCGAGCATCAAATGAAAC
TGCAATTTATTCATATCAGGATTATCAATACCATATTTTTGAAAAAGCCGTTTCTGTAATGAAGGAGAAA
ACTCACCGAGGCAGTTCCATAGGATGGCAAGATCCTGGTATCGGTCTGCGATTCCGACTCGTCCAACATC
AATACAACCTATTAATTTCCCCTCGTCAAAAATAAGGTTATCAAGTGAGAAATCACCATGAGTGACGACT
GAATCCGGTGAGAATGGCAAAAGCTTATGCATTTCTTTCCAGACTTGTTCAACAGGCCAGCCATTACGCT
CGTCATCAAAATCACTCGCATCAACCAAACCGTTATTCATTCGTGATTGCGCCTGAGCGAGACGAAATAC
GCGATCGCTGTTAAAAGGACAATTACAAACAGGAATCGAATGCAACCGGCGCAGGAACACTGCCAGCGCA
TCAACAATATTTTCACCTGAATCAGGATATTCTTCTAATACCTGGAATGCTGTTTTCCCGGGGATCGCAG
TGGTGAGTAACCATGCATCATCAGGAGTACGGATAAAATGCTTGATGGTCGGAAGAGGCATAAATTCCGT
CAGCCAGTTTAGTCTGACCATCTCATCTGTAACATCATTGGCAACGCTACCTTTGCCATGTTTCAGAAAC
AACTCTGGCGCATCGGGCTTCCCATACAATCGATAGATTGTCGCACCTGATTGCCCGACATTATCGCGAG
CCCATTTATACCCATATAAATCAGCATCCATGTTGGAATTTAATCGCGGCCTCGAGCAAGACGTTTCCCG
TTGAATATGGCTCATAACACCCCTTGTATTACTGTTTATGTAAGCAGACAGTTTTATTGTTCATGATGAT
ATATTTTTATCTTGTGCAATGTAACATCAGAGATTTTGAGACACAACGTGGCTTTCCCCCGCCGCTCTAG
AACTAGTGGATCCAAATAAAACGAAAGGCTCAGTCGAAAGACTGGGCCTTTCGTTTTATCTGTTGTTTGT
CGCATTATACGAGACGTCCAGGTTGGGATACCTGA
